Addgene plasmid #175078: pDD2701
Purpose: Mammalian expression of Flag-tagged KSHV ORF45
Depositing lab: Dirk Dittmer. Depositing organization: University of North Carolina at Chapel Hill. Publication: The ORF45 Protein of Kaposi Sarcoma-Associated Herpesvirus Is an Inhibitor of p53 Signaling during Viral Reactivation. Alzhanova D, Meyo JO, Juarez A, Dittmer DP. J Virol. 2021 Nov 9;95(23):e0145921. doi: 10.1128/JVI.01459-21. Epub 2021 Sep 15. PubMed 34523970.
Backbone
  Vector backbone: pcDNA3.1(+)
  Vector type: Mammalian Expression
Growth in bacteria
  Bacterial resistance: Ampicillin, 100 μg/mL
  Growth temperature: 37°C
  Growth strain: DH5alpha
  Copy number: High Copy
Gene/Insert
  Gene/Insert name: KSHV ORF45 (alt name: 46)
  Species: Kaposi's sarcoma-associated herpesvirus 8
  Entrez Gene: ORF45 (a.k.a. HHV8GK18_gp51)
  Cloning method: Restriction Enzyme; 5′ cloning site Unknown (unknown if destroyed); 3′ cloning site Unknown (unknown if destroyed)
Resource information
  A portion of this plasmid was derived from a plasmid made by: Dr. Fanxiu Zhu (Florida State University), PMID: 19116250.
Terms and licenses: Academic/Nonprofit Terms; Industry Terms: Not Available to Industry
How to cite: pDD2701 was a gift from Dirk Dittmer (Addgene plasmid # 175078 ; http://n2t.net/addgene:175078 ; RRID:Addgene_175078)
