[The description below was written by a language model from this plasmid's Addgene catalogue record and pLannotate feature annotations shown in this document.]
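Description:
pDD2701 is a mammalian expression plasmid built on the pcDNA3.1(+) backbone that carries the ORF45 gene of Kaposi's sarcoma-associated herpesvirus (human herpesvirus 8) with a FLAG epitope tag. In the sequenced record of about 6.7 kb, the ORF45 coding region lies downstream of the human cytomegalovirus immediate-early enhancer and promoter. It is followed by a FLAG tag annotation a short distance past the end of the ORF45 match, which indicates a C-terminal tag, and then by the bovine growth hormone polyadenylation signal. T7 and SP6 phage promoters flank the insert, as is usual for this backbone, and can serve for in vitro transcription or as sequencing primer sites. The restriction sites used for cloning are not recorded, and part of the plasmid was derived from an earlier construct made in another laboratory.

The plasmid is propagated in E. coli at high copy through a ColE1/pUC-type origin and selected with ampicillin via the β-lactamase gene. An f1 origin is also present for single-stranded DNA production. For mammalian cells, an SV40 early promoter drives the neomycin phosphotransferase gene, terminated by the SV40 poly(A) signal, which allows G418 selection of stable transfectants. The short annotated fragments (an HIV-1 LTR piece, ble, lacI, bom and a partial SV40 promoter) are most likely backbone remnants or incidental matches from automated annotation rather than functional elements.

ORF45 is annotated as a viral protein that blocks phosphorylation and activation of IRF7 and so dampens interferon induction. The associated publication concerns its role as an inhibitor of p53 signaling during viral reactivation. The construct suits transient or stable expression of ORF45 in mammalian cells, with detection or immunoprecipitation through the FLAG epitope.
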