Features (pLannotate 1.2.2; 22 found; start..end, strand, type, name):
     28..80      -  misc_feature   bom (fragment): basis of mobility region from pBR322
    235..614     +  enhancer       CMV enhancer: human cytomegalovirus immediate early enhancer
    615..818     +  promoter       CMV promoter: human cytomegalovirus (CMV) immediate early promoter
    814..847     +  LTR            5' LTR (truncated) (fragment): truncated 5' long terminal repeat (LTR) from HIV-1
    863..881     +  promoter       T7 promoter: promoter for bacteriophage T7 RNA polymerase
    950..2170    +  CDS            ORF45: ORF45_HHV8P - Experimental evidence at protein level: Swiss-Prot protein existence level 1. Prevents the establishment of cellular antiviral state by blocking virus-induced phosphorylation and activation of host interferon regulatory factor 7/IRF7, a transcription factor critical for the induction of interferons alpha and beta. Mechanistically, ORF45 competes with the associated IRF7 and inhibits its phosphorylation by IKBKE or TBK1 by acting as an alternative substrate. From Human herpesvirus 8 type P (isolate GK18) (HHV-8) (Kaposi's sarcoma-associated herpesvirus).
   2216..2236    +  CDS            FLAG (fragment): FLAG® epitope tag, followed by an enterokinase cleavage site
   2274..2292    -  promoter       SP6 promoter: promoter for bacteriophage SP6 RNA polymerase
   2318..2542    +  polyA_signal   bGH poly(A) signal: bovine growth hormone polyadenylation signal
   2546..2567    +  promoter       SV40 promoter (fragment): SV40 enhancer and early promoter
   2588..3016    +  rep_origin     f1 ori (sequence partly withheld): f1 bacteriophage origin of replication; arrow indicates direction of (+) strand synthesis
   3030..3359    +  promoter       SV40 promoter: SV40 enhancer and early promoter
   3426..4217    +  CDS            neo: KKA2_KLEPN - Also known as kan, nptII. Experimental evidence at protein level: Swiss-Prot protein existence level 1. Resistance to kanamycin, neomycin, paromomycin, ribostamycin, butirosin and gentamicin B. From Klebsiella pneumoniae.
   4241..4399    +  CDS            ble (fragment): BLE_KLEPN - Experimental evidence at protein level: Swiss-Prot protein existence level 1. Binding protein with a strong affinity to the bleomycin family of antibiotics. Binds to CL990; an antimitotic-antibiotic compound. From Klebsiella pneumoniae.
   4394..4515    +  polyA_signal   SV40 poly(A) signal: SV40 polyadenylation signal
   4588..4604    -  protein_bind   lac operator: The lac repressor binds to the lac operator to inhibit transcription in E. coli. This inhibition can be relieved by adding lactose or isopropyl-β-D-thiogalactopyranoside (IPTG). lac repressor encoded by lacI
   4612..4642    -  promoter       lac promoter: promoter for the E. coli lac operon
   4657..4678    -  protein_bind   CAP binding site: CAP binding activates transcription in the presence of cAMP. E. coli catabolite activator protein
   4691..4783    -  CDS            lacI (fragment): lac repressor; lacI; The lac repressor binds to the lac operator to inhibit transcription in E. coli. This inhibition can be relieved by adding lactose or isopropyl-β-D-thiogalactopyranoside (IPTG).
   4966..5554    -  rep_origin     ori: high-copy-number ColE1/pMB1/pBR322/pUC origin of replication
   5725..6585    -  CDS            AmpR: β-lactamase; bla; confers resistance to ampicillin, carbenicillin, and related antibiotics
   6586..6690    -  promoter       AmpR promoter: bla
>Addgene plasmid #175078 | pDD2701 | addgene full sequence | sequence record 345659 | Addgene NGS Result
GACGGATCGGGAGATCTCCCGATCCCCTATGGTGCACTCTCAGTACAATCTGCTCTGATGCCGCATAGTT
AAGCCAGTATCTGCTCCCTGCTTGTGTGTTGGAGGTCGCTGAGTAGTGCGCGAGCAAAATTTAAGCTACA
ACAAGGCAAGGCTTGACCGACAATTGCATGAAGAATCTGCTTAGGGTTAGGCGTTTTGCGCTGCTTCGCG
ATGTACGGGCCAGATATACGCGTTGACATTGATTATTGACTAGTTATTAATAGTAATCAATTACGGGGTC
ATTAGTTCATAGCCCATATATGGAGTTCCGCGTTACATAACTTACGGTAAATGGCCCGCCTGGCTGACCG
CCCAACGACCCCCGCCCATTGACGTCAATAATGACGTATGTTCCCATAGTAACGCCAATAGGGACTTTCC
ATTGACGTCAATGGGTGGAGTATTTACGGTAAACTGCCCACTTGGCAGTACATCAAGTGTATCATATGCC
AAGTACGCCCCCTATTGACGTCAATGACGGTAAATGGCCCGCCTGGCATTATGCCCAGTACATGACCTTA
TGGGACTTTCCTACTTGGCAGTACATCTACGTATTAGTCATCGCTATTACCATGGTGATGCGGTTTTGGC
AGTACATCAATGGGCGTGGATAGCGGTTTGACTCACGGGGATTTCCAAGTCTCCACCCCATTGACGTCAA
TGGGAGTTTGTTTTGGCACCAAAATCAACGGGACTTTCCAAAATGTCGTAACAACTCCGCCCCATTGACG
CAAATGGGCGGTAGGCGTGTACGGTGGGAGGTCTATATAAGCAGAGCTCTCTGGCTAACTAGAGAACCCA
CTGCTTACTGGCTTATCGAAATTAATACGACTCACTATAGGGAGACCCAAGCTTGGTACCGAGCTCGGAT
CCACTAGTAACGGCCGCCAGTGTGCTGGAATTCGCCACCATGGCGATGTTTGTGAGGACCTCGTCTAGCA
CACACGATGAAGAGAGAATGCTTCCAATTGAAGGAGCGCCTCGCAGACGACCCCCCGTGAAGTTCATATT
CCCACCTCCACCTCTTTCATCACTTCCAGGATTTGGCAGGCCGCGCGGCTATGCTGGACCCACGGTGATA
GATATGTCTGCCCCAGACGACGTCTTCGCCGAGGACACGCCATCGCCGCCAGCAACCCCTCTGGATCTAC
AGATATCCCCGGATCAGTCGAGCGGCGAATCTGAATATGACGAGGATGAGGAAGATGAAGATGAAGAAGA
AAATGACGATGTTCAGGAGGAAGACGAGCCAGAGGGGTACCCTGCAGACTTTTTTCAACCTTTATCTCAC
TTGCGCCCGAGGCCTCTGGCCAGACGGGCCCATACGCCCAAACCGGTAGCAGTGGTAGCGGGCCGCGTGC
GCAGTTCAACGGACACGGCGGAGTCCGAGGCGTCCATGGGATGGGTTAGTCAGGATGACGGATTTTCCCC
TGCTGGGCTCTCACCTTCAGACGACGAGGGGGTTGCTATCCTGGAACCGATGGCGGCATACACTGGGACC
GGGGCATACGGACTTTCACCTGCTTCCAGAAATAGTGTACCTGGAACACAAAGTTCACCATACAGCGACC
CTGATGAAGGGCCCTCGTGGCGCCCCCTGCGCGCCGCACCCACCGCGATCGTCGACCTGACATCGGACTC
TGATAGCGATGACAGTTCCAACTCTCCGGACGTGAACAATGAGGCCGCGTTTACCGACGCGCGCCATTTT
TCCCACCAGCCACCCTCGTCCGAGGAGGACGGAGAAGACCAAGGGGAAGTATTGAGTCAGAGAATCGGGC
TCATGGACGTGGGCCAGAAGCGCAAAAGGCAGTCTACCGCCTCCTCTGGTAGCGAGGATGTGGTGCGCTG
CCAGAGACAACCAAACTTAAGCCGCAAAGCAGTGGCGTCCGTGATAATTATATCCTCGGGGAGTGACACA
GACGAGGAGCCCTCGTCCGCCGTGAGCGTGATCGTGTCTCCGTCGAGCACAAAGGGTCACCTCCCAACCC
AATCTCCCAGTACTTCCGCCCACTCGATTTCATCAGGAAGCACAACTACCGCGGGGTCCAGGTGCAGCGA
CCCAACCCGCATCCTGGCCTCCACGCCACCCCTGTGTGGAAACGGTGCATATAACTGGCCGTGGCTGGAC
GACTACAAGGACCACGACGGTGACTACAAGGACCACGACATCGACTACAAGGACGACGACGACAAGTGAG
CGGCCGCTCGAGCATGCATCTAGAGGGCCCTATTCTATAGTGTCACCTAAATGCTAGAGCTCGCTGATCA
GCCTCGACTGTGCCTTCTAGTTGCCAGCCATCTGTTGTTTGCCCCTCCCCCGTGCCTTCCTTGACCCTGG
AAGGTGCCACTCCCACTGTCCTTTCCTAATAAAATGAGGAAATTGCATCGCATTGTCTGAGTAGGTGTCA
TTCTATTCTGGGGGGTGGGGTGGGGCAGGACAGCAAGGGGGAGGATTGGGAAGACAATAGCAGGCATGCT
GGGGATGCGGTGGGCTCTATGGCTTCTGAGGCGGAAAGAACCAGCTGGGGCTCTAGGGGGTATCCCC
[124 nt withheld, positions 2588-2711]
C
[91 nt withheld, positions 2713-2803]
A
[49 nt withheld, positions 2805-2853]
CCTTTGACGTTGGAGTCCACGTTCTTT
[37 nt withheld, positions 2881-2917]
ACCCTATCTCGGTCTATTCTTTTGATTTATAAGGGATTTTGCCGATTTCGGCCTATTGGTTAAAAAATGA
GCTGATTTAACAAAAATTTAACGCGAATTAATTCTGTGGAATGTGTGTCAGTTAGGGTGTGGAAAGTCCC
CAGGCTCCCCAGCAGGCAGAAGTATGCAAAGCATGCATCTCAATTAGTCAGCAACCAGGTGTGGAAAGTC
CCCAGGCTCCCCAGCAGGCAGAAGTATGCAAAGCATGCATCTCAATTAGTCAGCAACCATAGTCCCGCCC
CTAACTCCGCCCATCCCGCCCCTAACTCCGCCCAGTTCCGCCCATTCTCCGCCCCATGGCTGACTAATTT
TTTTTATTTATGCAGAGGCCGAGGCCGCCTCTGCCTCTGAGCTATTCCAGAAGTAGTGAGGAGGCTTTTT
TGGAGGCCTAGGCTTTTGCAAAAAGCTCCCGGGAGCTTGTATATCCATTTTCGGATCTGATCAAGAGACA
GGATGAGGATCGTTTCGCATGATTGAACAAGATGGATTGCACGCAGGTTCTCCGGCCGCTTGGGTGGAGA
GGCTATTCGGCTATGACTGGGCACAACAGACAATCGGCTGCTCTGATGCCGCCGTGTTCCGGCTGTCAGC
GCAGGGGCGCCCGGTTCTTTTTGTCAAGACCGACCTGTCCGGTGCCCTGAATGAACTGCAGGACGAGGCA
GCGCGGCTATCGTGGCTGGCCACGACGGGCGTTCCTTGCGCAGCTGTGCTCGACGTTGTCACTGAAGCGG
GAAGGGACTGGCTGCTATTGGGCGAAGTGCCGGGGCAGGATCTCCTGTCATCTCACCTTGCTCCTGCCGA
GAAAGTATCCATCATGGCTGATGCAATGCGGCGGCTGCATACGCTTGATCCGGCTACCTGCCCATTCGAC
CACCAAGCGAAACATCGCATCGAGCGAGCACGTACTCGGATGGAAGCCGGTCTTGTCGATCAGGATGATC
TGGACGAAGAGCATCAGGGGCTCGCGCCAGCCGAACTGTTCGCCAGGCTCAAGGCGCGCATGCCCGACGG
CGAGGATCTCGTCGTGACCCATGGCGATGCCTGCTTGCCGAATATCATGGTGGAAAATGGCCGCTTTTCT
GGATTCATCGACTGTGGCCGGCTGGGTGTGGCGGACCGCTATCAGGACATAGCGTTGGCTACCCGTGATA
TTGCTGAAGAGCTTGGCGGCGAATGGGCTGACCGCTTCCTCGTGCTTTACGGTATCGCCGCTCCCGATTC
GCAGCGCATCGCCTTCTATCGCCTTCTTGACGAGTTCTTCTGAGCGGGACTCTGGGGTTCGAAATGACCG
ACCAAGCGACGCCCAACCTGCCATCACGAGATTTCGATTCCACCGCCGCCTTCTATGAAAGGTTGGGCTT
CGGAATCGTTTTCCGGGACGCCGGCTGGATGATCCTCCAGCGCGGGGATCTCATGCTGGAGTTCTTCGCC
CACCCCAACTTGTTTATTGCAGCTTATAATGGTTACAAATAAAGCAATAGCATCACAAATTTCACAAATA
AAGCATTTTTTTCACTGCATTCTAGTTGTGGTTTGTCCAAACTCATCAATGTATCTTATCATGTCTGTAT
ACCGTCGACCTCTAGCTAGAGCTTGGCGTAATCATGGTCATAGCTGTTTCCTGTGTGAAATTGTTATCCG
CTCACAATTCCACACAACATACGAGCCGGAAGCATAAAGTGTAAAGCCTGGGGTGCCTAATGAGTGAGCT
AACTCACATTAATTGCGTTGCGCTCACTGCCCGCTTTCCAGTCGGGAAACCTGTCGTGCCAGCTGCATTA
ATGAATCGGCCAACGCGCGGGGAGAGGCGGTTTGCGTATTGGGCGCTCTTCCGCTTCCTCGCTCACTGAC
TCGCTGCGCTCGGTCGTTCGGCTGCGGCGAGCGGTATCAGCTCACTCAAAGGCGGTAATACGGTTATCCA
CAGAATCAGGGGATAACGCAGGAAAGAACATGTGAGCAAAAGGCCAGCAAAAGGCCAGGAACCGTAAAAA
GGCCGCGTTGCTGGCGTTTTTCCATAGGCTCCGCCCCCCTGACGAGCATCACAAAAATCGACGCTCAAGT
CAGAGGTGGCGAAACCCGACAGGACTATAAAGATACCAGGCGTTTCCCCCTGGAAGCTCCCTCGTGCGCT
CTCCTGTTCCGACCCTGCCGCTTACCGGATACCTGTCCGCCTTTCTCCCTTCGGGAAGCGTGGCGCTTTC
TCATAGCTCACGCTGTAGGTATCTCAGTTCGGTGTAGGTCGTTCGCTCCAAGCTGGGCTGTGTGCACGAA
CCCCCCGTTCAGCCCGACCGCTGCGCCTTATCCGGTAACTATCGTCTTGAGTCCAACCCGGTAAGACACG
ACTTATCGCCACTGGCAGCAGCCACTGGTAACAGGATTAGCAGAGCGAGGTATGTAGGCGGTGCTACAGA
GTTCTTGAAGTGGTGGCCTAACTACGGCTACACTAGAAGAACAGTATTTGGTATCTGCGCTCTGCTGAAG
CCAGTTACCTTCGGAAAAAGAGTTGGTAGCTCTTGATCCGGCAAACAAACCACCGCTGGTAGCGGTGGTT
TTTTTGTTTGCAAGCAGCAGATTACGCGCAGAAAAAAAGGATCTCAAGAAGATCCTTTGATCTTTTCTAC
GGGGTCTGACGCTCAGTGGAACGAAAACTCACGTTAAGGGATTTTGGTCATGAGATTATCAAAAAGGATC
TTCACCTAGATCCTTTTAAATTAAAAATGAAGTTTTAAATCAATCTAAAGTATATATGAGTAAACTTGGT
CTGACAGTTACCAATGCTTAATCAGTGAGGCACCTATCTCAGCGATCTGTCTATTTCGTTCATCCATAGT
TGCCTGACTCCCCGTCGTGTAGATAACTACGATACGGGAGGGCTTACCATCTGGCCCCAGTGCTGCAATG
ATACCGCGAGACCCACGCTCACCGGCTCCAGATTTATCAGCAATAAACCAGCCAGCCGGAAGGGCCGAGC
GCAGAAGTGGTCCTGCAACTTTATCCGCCTCCATCCAGTCTATTAATTGTTGCCGGGAAGCTAGAGTAAG
TAGTTCGCCAGTTAATAGTTTGCGCAACGTTGTTGCCATTGCTACAGGCATCGTGGTGTCACGCTCGTCG
TTTGGTATGGCTTCATTCAGCTCCGGTTCCCAACGATCAAGGCGAGTTACATGATCCCCCATGTTGTGCA
AAAAAGCGGTTAGCTCCTTCGGTCCTCCGATCGTTGTCAGAAGTAAGTTGGCCGCAGTGTTATCACTCAT
GGTTATGGCAGCACTGCATAATTCTCTTACTGTCATGCCATCCGTAAGATGCTTTTCTGTGACTGGTGAG
TACTCAACCAAGTCATTCTGAGAATAGTGTATGCGGCGACCGAGTTGCTCTTGCCCGGCGTCAATACGGG
ATAATACCGCGCCACATAGCAGAACTTTAAAAGTGCTCATCATTGGAAAACGTTCTTCGGGGCGAAAACT
CTCAAGGATCTTACCGCTGTTGAGATCCAGTTCGATGTAACCCACTCGTGCACCCAACTGATCTTCAGCA
TCTTTTACTTTCACCAGCGTTTCTGGGTGAGCAAAAACAGGAAGGCAAAATGCCGCAAAAAAGGGAATAA
GGGCGACACGGAAATGTTGAATACTCATACTCTTCCTTTTTCAATATTATTGAAGCATTTATCAGGGTTA
TTGTCTCATGAGCGGATACATATTTGAATGTATTTAGAAAAATAAACAAATAGGGGTTCCGCGCACATTT
CCCCGAAAAGTGCCACCTGACGTC
